LOCUS       Exported 7332 bp ds-DNA circular SYN 13-MAY-2021
DEFINITION  MoClo Level 1 luciferase reporter.
ACCESSION   .
VERSION     .
KEYWORDS    pEPYC1CB0127
SOURCE      synthetic DNA construct
  ORGANISM  synthetic DNA construct
REFERENCE   1 (bases 1 to 7332)
  AUTHORS   Cai YM, Kallam K, Tidd H, Gendarini G, Salzman A, Patron NJ
  TITLE     Rational design of minimal synthetic promoters for plants.
  JOURNAL   Nucleic Acids Res. 2020 Aug 28. pii: 5897334. doi:
            10.1093/nar/gkaa682.
  PUBMED    32856047
REFERENCE   2 (bases 1 to 7332)
  AUTHORS   .
  TITLE     Direct Submission
  JOURNAL   Exported May 13, 2021 from SnapGene Server 1.1.58
            http://www.snapgene.com
FEATURES             Location/Qualifiers
     source          1..7332
                     /organism="synthetic DNA construct"
                     /mol_type="other DNA"
     misc_feature    42..66
                     /label=RB T-DNA repeat
                     /note="right border repeat from nopaline C58 T-DNA"
     CDS             complement(222..1370)
                     /codon_start=1
                     /product="trans-acting replication protein that binds to
                     and activates oriV"
                     /label=trfA
                     /translation="MNRTFDRKAYRQELIDAGFSAEDAETIASRTVMRAPRETFQSVGS
                     MVQQATAKIERDSVQLAPPALPAPSAAVERSRRLEQEAAGLAKSMTIDTRGTMTTKKRK
                     TAGEDLAKQVSEAKQAALLKHTKQQIKEMQLSLFDIAPWPDTMRAMPNDTARSALFTTR
                     NKKIPREALQNKVIFHVNKDVKITYTGVELRADDDELVWQQVLEYAKRTPIGEPITFTF
                     YELCQDLGWSINGRYYTKAEECLSRLQATAMGFTSDRVGHLESVSLLHRFRVLDRGKKT
                     SRCQVLIDEEIVVLFAGDHYTKFIWEKYRKLSPTARRMFDYFSSHREPYPLKLETFRLM
                     CGSDSTRVKKWREQVGEACEELRGSGLVEHAWVNDDLVHCKR"
     rep_origin      complement(1706..2294)
                     /direction=LEFT
                     /label=ori
                     /note="high-copy-number ColE1/pMB1/pBR322/pUC origin of
                     replication"
     primer_bind     complement(1786..1805)
                     /label=pBR322ori-F
                     /note="pBR322 origin, forward primer"
     CDS             complement(2465..3325)
                     /codon_start=1
                     /gene="bla"
                     /product="beta-lactamase"
                     /label=AmpR
                     /note="confers resistance to ampicillin, carbenicillin, and
                     related antibiotics"
                     /translation="MSIQHFRVALIPFFAAFCLPVFAHPETLVKVKDAEDQLGARVGYI
                     ELDLNSGKILESFRPEERFPMMSTFKVLLCGAVLSRIDAGQEQLGRRIHYSQNDLVEYS
                     PVTEKHLTDGMTVRELCSAAITMSDNTAANLLLTTIGGPKELTAFLHNMGDHVTRLDRW
                     EPELNEAIPNDERDTTMPVAMATTLRKLLTGELLTLASRQQLIDWMEADKVAGPLLRSA
                     LPAGWFIADKSGAGERGSRGIIAALGPDGKPSRIVVIYTTGSQATMDERNRQIAEIGAS
                     LIKHW"
     primer_bind     3088..3107
                     /label=Amp-R
                     /note="Ampicillin resistance gene, reverse primer"
     promoter        complement(3326..3430)
                     /gene="bla"
                     /label=AmpR promoter
     rep_origin      3517..4148
                     /label=oriV
                     /note="incP origin of replication"
     misc_feature    4240..4264
                     /label=LB T-DNA repeat
                     /note="left border repeat from nopaline C58 T-DNA"
     primer_bind     4738..4758
                     /label=35S promoter
                     /note="CaMV 35S promoter, forward primer"
     promoter        4747..4793
                     /label=minimal CaMV 35S promoter
                     /note="minimal 35S promoter from cauliflower mosaic virus"
     misc_feature    4814..4869
                     /label=TMV Omega
                     /note="translational enhancer from the tobacco mosaic virus
                     5'-leader sequence (Gallie et al., 1988)"
     CDS             4871..6520
                     /codon_start=1
                     /gene="luc+"
                     /product="firefly luciferase"
                     /label=luciferase
                     /note="enhanced luc+ version of the luciferase gene"
                     /translation="MEDAKNIKKGPAPFYPLEDGTAGEQLHKAMKRYALVPGTIAFTDA
                     HIEVDITYAEYFEMSVRLAEAMKRYGLNTNHRIVVCSENSLQFFMPVLGALFIGVAVAP
                     ANDIYNERELLNSMGISQPTVVFVSKKGLQKILNVQKKLPIIQKIIIMDSKTDYQGFQS
                     MYTFVTSHLPPGFNEYDFVPESFDRDKTIALIMNSSGSTGLPKGVALPHRTACVRFSHA
                     RDPIFGNQIIPDTAILSVVPFHHGFGMFTTLGYLICGFRVVLMYRFEEELFLRSLQDYK
                     IQSALLVPTLFSFFAKSTLIDKYDLSNLHEIASGGAPLSKEVGEAVAKRFHLPGIRQGY
                     GLTETTSAILITPEGDDKPGAVGKVVPFFEAKVVDLDTGKTLGVNQRGELCVRGPMIMS
                     GYVNNPEATNALIDKDGWLHSGDIAYWDEDEHFFIVDRLKSLIKYKGYQVAPAELESIL
                     LQHPNIFDAGVAGLPDDDAGELPAAVVVLEHGKTMTEKEIVDYVASQVTTAKKLRGGVV
                     FVDEVPKGLTGKLDARKIREILIKAKKGGKIAV"
     primer_bind     complement(4937..4955)
                     /label=LucNrev
                     /note="Firefly luciferase, reverse primer"
     CDS             6584..6607
                     /codon_start=1
                     /product="FLAG(R) epitope tag, followed by an enterokinase
                     cleavage site"
                     /label=FLAG
                     /translation="DYKDDDDK"
     terminator      6618..7325
                     /label=OCS terminator
                     /note="octopine synthase terminator"
ORIGIN
        1 gcaattgtct tctgcacgaa gtggtttaaa ctatcagtgt ttgacaggat atattggcgg
       61 gtaaacctaa gagaaaagag cgtttattag aataatcgga tatttaaaag ggcgtgaaaa
      121 ggtttatccg ttcgtccatt tgtatgtgca tgccaaccac agggttcccc agatcaggcg
      181 ctggctgctg aacccccagc cggaactgac cccacaaggc cctagcgttt gcaatgcacc
      241 aggtcatcat tgacccaggc gtgttccacc aggccgctgc ctcgcaactc ttcgcaggct
      301 tcgccgacct gctcgcgcca cttcttcacg cgggtggaat ccgatccgca catgaggcgg
      361 aaggtttcca gcttgagcgg gtacggctcc cggtgcgagc tgaaatagtc gaacatccgt
      421 cgggccgtcg gcgacagctt gcggtacttc tcccatatga atttcgtgta gtggtcgcca
      481 gcaaacagca cgacgatttc ctcgtcgatc aggacctggc aacgggacgt tttcttgcca
      541 cggtccagga cgcggaagcg gtgcagcagc gacaccgatt ccaggtgccc aacgcggtcg
      601 gacgtgaagc ccatcgccgt cgcctgtagg cgcgacaggc attcctcggc cttcgtgtaa
      661 taccggccat tgatcgacca gcccaggtcc tggcaaagct cgtagaacgt gaaggtgatc
      721 ggctcgccga taggggtgcg cttcgcgtac tccaacacct gctgccacac cagttcgtca
      781 tcgtcggccc gcagctcgac gccggtgtag gtgatcttca cgtccttgtt gacgtggaaa
      841 atgaccttgt tttgcagcgc ctcgcgcggg attttcttgt tgcgcgtggt gaacagggca
      901 gagcgggccg tgtcgtttgg catcgctcgc atcgtgtccg gccacggcgc aatatcgaac
      961 aaggaaagct gcatttcctt gatctgctgc ttcgtgtgtt tcagcaacgc ggcctgcttg
     1021 gcctcgctga cctgttttgc caggtcctcg ccggcggttt ttcgcttctt ggtcgtcata
     1081 gttcctcgcg tgtcgatggt catcgacttc gccaaacctg ccgcctcctg ttcaagacga
     1141 cgcgaacgct ccacggcggc cgatggcgcg ggcagggcag ggggagccag ttgcacgctg
     1201 tcgcgctcga tcttggccgt agcttgctgg accatcgagc cgacggactg gaaggtttcg
     1261 cggggcgcac gcatgacggt gcggcttgcg atggtttcgg catcctcggc ggaaaacccc
     1321 gcgtcgatca gttcttgcct gtatgccttc cggtcaaacg tccgattcat tcaccctcct
     1381 tgcgggattg ccccgactca cgccggggca atgtgccctt attcctgatt tgacccgcct
     1441 ggtgccttgg tgtccagata atccacctta tcggcaatga agtcggtccc gtagaccgtc
     1501 tggccgtcct tctcgtactt ggtattccga atcttgccct gcacgaatac cagcgacccc
     1561 ttgcccaaat acttgccgtg ggcctcggcc tgagagccaa aacacttgat gcggaagaag
     1621 tcggtgcgct cctgcttgtc gccggcatcg ttgcgccaca tctaggatct gccaggaacc
     1681 gtaaaaaggc cgcgttgctg gcgtttttcc ataggctccg cccccctgac gagcatcaca
     1741 aaaatcgacg ctcaagtcag aggtggcgaa acccgacagg actataaaga taccaggcgt
     1801 ttccccctgg aagctccctc gtgcgctctc ctgttccgac cctgccgctt accggatacc
     1861 tgtccgcctt tctcccttcg ggaagcgtgg cgctttctca tagctcacgc tgtaggtatc
     1921 tcagttcggt gtaggtcgtt cgctccaagc tgggctgtgt gcacgaaccc cccgttcagc
     1981 ccgaccgctg cgccttatcc ggtaactatc gtcttgagtc caacccggta agacacgact
     2041 tatcgccact ggcagcagcc actggtaaca ggattagcag agcgaggtat gtaggcggtg
     2101 ctacagagtt cttgaagtgg tggcctaact acggctacac tagaagaaca gtatttggta
     2161 tctgcgctct gctgaagcca gttaccttcg gaaaaagagt tggtagctct tgatccggca
     2221 aacaaaccac cgctggtagc ggtggttttt ttgtttgcaa gcagcagatt acgcgcagaa
     2281 aaaaaggatc tcaagaagat cctttgatct tttctacggg gtctgacgct cagtggaacg
     2341 aaaactcacg ttaagggatt ttggtcatga gattatcaaa aaggatcttc acctagatcc
     2401 ttttaaatta aaaatgaagt tttaaatcaa tctaaagtat atatgagtaa acttggtctg
     2461 acagttacca atgcttaatc agtgaggcac ctatctcagc gatctgtcta tttcgttcat
     2521 ccatagttgc ctgactcccc gtcgtgtaga taactacgat acgggagggc ttaccatctg
     2581 gccccagtgc tgcaatgata ccgcgagaac cacgctcacc ggctccagat ttatcagcaa
     2641 taaaccagcc agccggaagg gccgagcgca gaagtggtcc tgcaacttta tccgcctcca
     2701 tccagtctat taattgttgc cgggaagcta gagtaagtag ttcgccagtt aatagtttgc
     2761 gcaacgttgt tgccattgct acaggcatcg tggtgtcacg ctcgtcgttt ggtatggctt
     2821 cattcagctc cggttcccaa cgatcaaggc gagttacatg atcccccatg ttgtgcaaaa
     2881 aagcggttag ctccttcggt cctccgatcg ttgtcagaag taagttggcc gcagtgttat
     2941 cactcatggt tatggcagca ctgcataatt ctcttactgt catgccatcc gtaagatgct
     3001 tttctgtgac tggtgagtac tcaaccaagt cattctgaga atagtgtatg cggcgaccga
     3061 gttgctcttg cccggcgtca atacgggata ataccgcgcc acatagcaga actttaaaag
     3121 tgctcatcat tggaaaacgt tcttcggggc gaaaactctc aaggatctta ccgctgttga
     3181 gatccagttc gatgtaaccc actcgtgcac ccaactgatc ttcagcatct tttactttca
     3241 ccagcgtttc tgggtgagca aaaacaggaa ggcaaaatgc cgcaaaaaag ggaataaggg
     3301 cgacacggaa atgttgaata ctcatactct tcctttttca atattattga agcatttatc
     3361 aaggttattg tctcatgagc ggatacatat ttgaatgtat ttagaaaaat aaacaaatag
     3421 gggttccgcg cacgaattgg ccagcgctgc catttttggg gtgaggccgt tcgcggccga
     3481 ggggcgcagc ccctgggggg atgggaggcc cgcgttagcg ggccgggagg gttcgagaag
     3541 ggggggcacc ccccttcggc gtgcgcggtc acgcgcacag ggcgcagccc tggttaaaaa
     3601 caaggtttat aaatattggt ttaaaagcag gttaaaagac aggttagcgg tggccgaaaa
     3661 acgggcggaa acccttgcaa atgctggatt ttctgcctgt ggacagcccc tcaaatgtca
     3721 ataggtgcgc ccctcatctg tcagcactct gcccctcaag tgtcaaggat cgcgcccctc
     3781 atctgtcagt agtcgcgccc ctcaagtgtc aataccgcag ggcacttatc cccaggcttg
     3841 tccacatcat ctgtgggaaa ctcgcgtaaa atcaggcgtt ttcgccgatt tgcgaggctg
     3901 gccagctcca cgtcgccggc cgaaatcgag cctgcccctc atctgtcaac gccgcgccgg
     3961 gtgagtcggc ccctcaagtg tcaacgtccg cccctcatct gtcagtgagg gccaagtttt
     4021 ccgcgaggta tccacaacgc cggcggccgc ggtgtctcgc acacggcttc gacggcgttt
     4081 ctggcgcgtt tgcagggcca tagacggccg ccagcccagc ggcgagggca accagcccgg
     4141 tgagcgtcgc aaaggagatc ctgatctgac tgatgggctg cctgtatcga gtggtgattt
     4201 tgtgccgagc tgccggtcgg ggagctgttg gctggctggt ggcaggatat attgtggtgt
     4261 aaacaaattg acgcttagac aacttaataa cacattgcgg acgtttttaa tgtactgggg
     4321 tggatgcagt gggccccact ctgtgaagac aatgccgaat tcggatccgg aggtcaacat
     4381 ggtggagcac gacactctgg tctactccaa aaatgtcaaa gatacagtct cagaagatca
     4441 aagggctatt gagacttttc aacaaaggat aatttcggga aacctcctcg gattccattg
     4501 cccagctatc tgtcacttca tcgaaaggac agtagaaaag gaaggtggct cctacaaatg
     4561 ccatcattgc gataaaggaa aggctatcat tcaagactga cgtaagggat gacgcacaga
     4621 tggaccccca cccacgagga gcatcgtgga aaaagaagag gttcctctct ctgccgacag
     4681 tggtcccaaa aaccacgtct acaatgatgt gacatctcca agcaagtgga tatcccacta
     4741 tccttcgcaa gacccttcct ctatataagg aagttcattt catttggaga ggacacgcta
     4801 ctgtattttt acaacaatta ccaacaacaa caaacaacaa acaacattac aattactatt
     4861 tacaattaca atggaggacg ccaaaaacat aaagaaaggc ccggcgccat tctatccgct
     4921 ggaagatgga accgctggag agcaactgca taaggctatg aagagatacg ccctggttcc
     4981 tggaacaatt gcttttacag atgcacatat cgaggtggac atcacttacg ctgagtactt
     5041 cgaaatgtcc gttcggttgg cagaagctat gaaacgatat gggctgaata caaatcacag
     5101 aatcgtcgta tgcagtgaaa actctcttca attctttatg ccggtgttgg gcgcgttatt
     5161 tatcggagtt gcagttgcgc ccgcgaacga catttataat gaacgtgaat tgctcaacag
     5221 tatgggcatt tcgcagccta ccgtggtgtt cgtttccaaa aaggggttgc aaaaaatttt
     5281 gaacgtgcaa aaaaagctcc caatcatcca aaaaattatt atcatggatt ctaaaacgga
     5341 ttaccaggga tttcagtcga tgtacacgtt cgtcacatct catctacctc ccggttttaa
     5401 tgaatacgat tttgtgccag agtccttcga tagggacaag acaattgcac tgatcatgaa
     5461 ctcctctgga tctactggtc tgcctaaagg tgtcgctctg cctcatagaa ctgcctgcgt
     5521 gagattctcg catgccagag atcctatttt tggcaatcaa atcattccgg atactgcgat
     5581 tttaagtgtt gttccattcc atcacggttt tggaatgttt actacactcg gatatttgat
     5641 atgtggattt cgagtcgtct taatgtatag atttgaagaa gaactgtttc tgaggagcct
     5701 tcaggattac aagattcaaa gtgcgctgct ggtgccaacc ctattctcct tcttcgccaa
     5761 aagcactctg attgacaaat acgatttatc taatttacac gaaattgctt ctggtggcgc
     5821 tcccctctct aaggaagtcg gggaagcggt tgccaagagg ttccatctgc caggtatcag
     5881 gcaaggatat gggctcactg agactacatc agctattctg attacacccg agggggatga
     5941 taaaccgggc gcggtcggta aagttgttcc attttttgaa gcgaaggttg tggatctgga
     6001 taccgggaaa acgctgggcg ttaatcaaag aggcgaactg tgtgtgagag gtcctatgat
     6061 tatgtccggt tatgtaaaca atccggaagc gaccaacgcc ttgattgaca aggatggatg
     6121 gctacattct ggagacatag cttactggga cgaggacgaa cacttcttca tcgttgaccg
     6181 cctgaagtct ctgattaagt acaaaggcta tcaggtggct cccgctgaat tggaatccat
     6241 cttgctccaa caccccaaca tcttcgacgc aggtgtcgca ggtctgcccg acgatgacgc
     6301 cggtgaactt cccgccgccg ttgttgtttt ggagcacgga aagacgatga cggaaaaaga
     6361 gatcgtggat tacgtcgcca gtcaagtaac aaccgcgaaa aagttgcgcg gaggagttgt
     6421 gtttgtggac gaagtaccga aaggtcttac cggaaaactc gacgcaagaa aaatcagaga
     6481 gatcctcata aaggccaaga agggcggaaa gatcgccgtg ggttcggatt ataaggacca
     6541 tgacggagac tataaggacc atgacctcga cgctgcagca gcggattata aggacgatga
     6601 cgataagtga gcttgtcctg ctttaatgag atatgcgaga agcctatgat cgcatgatat
     6661 ttgctttcaa ttctgttgtg cacgttgtaa aaaacctgag catgtgtagc tcagatcctt
     6721 accgccggtt tcggttcatt ctaatgaata tatcacccgt tactatcgta tttttatgaa
     6781 taatattctc cgttcaattt actgattgta ccctactact tatatgtaca atattaaaat
     6841 gaaaacaata tattgtgctg aataggttta tagcgacatc tatgatagag cgccacaata
     6901 acaaacaatt gcgttttatt attacaaatc caattttaaa aaaagcggca gaaccggtca
     6961 aacctaaaag actgattaca taaatcttat tcaaatttca aaagtgcccc aggggctagt
     7021 atctacgaca caccgagcgg cgaactaata acgctcactg aagggaactc cggttccccg
     7081 ccggcgcgca tgggtgagat tccttgaagt tgagtattgg ccgtccgctc taccgaaagt
     7141 tacgggcacc attcaacccg gtccagcacg gcggccgggt aaccgacttg ctgccccgag
     7201 aattatgcag catttttttg gtgtatgtgg gccccaaatg aagtgcaggt caaaccttga
     7261 cagtgacgac aaatcgttgg gcgggtccag ggcgaatttt gcgacaacat gtcgaggctc
     7321 agcaggaccg ct
//
